>Addgene plasmid #57848 | mKO-Mito-7 | addgene full sequence | sequence record 396886 | Addgene NGS Result
CGTTACATAACTTACGGTAAATGGCCCGCCTGGCTGACCGCCCAACGACCCCCGCCCATTGACGTCAATA
ATGACGTATGTTCCCATAGTAACGCCAATAGGGACTTTCCATTGACGTCAATGGGTGGAGTATTTACGGT
AAACTGCCCACTTGGCAGTACATCAAGTGTATCATATGCCAAGTACGCCCCCTATTGACGTCAATGACGG
TAAATGGCCCGCCTGGCATTATGCCCAGTACATGACCTTATGGGACTTTCCTACTTGGCAGTACATCTAC
GTATTAGTCATCGCTATTACCATGGTGATGCGGTTTTGGCAGTACATCAATGGGCGTGGATAGCGGTTTG
ACTCACGGGGATTTCCAAGTCTCCACCCCATTGACGTCAATGGGAGTTTGTTTTGGCACCAAAATCAACG
GGACTTTCCAAAATGTCGTAACAACTCCGCCCCATTGACGCAAATGGGCGGTAGGCGTGTACGGTGGGAG
GTCTATATAAGCAGAGCTGGTTTAGTGAACCGTCAGATCCGCTAGCATGTCCGTCCTGACGCCGCTGCTG
CTGCGGGGCTTGACAGGCTCGGCCCGGCGGCTCCCAGTGCCGCGCGCCAAGATCCATTCGTTGGGGGATC
CACCGGTCGCCACCATGGTGAGTGTGATTAAACCAGAGATGAAGATGAGGTACTACATGGACGGCTCCGT
CAATGGGCATGAGTTCACAATTGAAGGTGAAGGCACAGGCAGACCTTACGAGGGACATCAAGAGATGACA
CTACGCGTCACAATGGCCAAGGGCGGGCCAATGCCTTTCGCGTTTGACTTAGTGTCACACGTGTTCTGTT
ACGGCCACAGACCTTTTACTAAATATCCAGAAGAGATACCAGACTATTTCAAACAAGCATTTCCTGAAGG
CCTGTCATGGGAAAGGTCGTTGGAGTTCGAAGATGGTGGGTCCGCTTCAGTCAGTGCGCATATAAGCCTT
AGAGGAAACACCTTCTACCACAAATCCAAATTTACTGGGGTTAACTTTCCTGCCGATGGTCCTATCATGC
AAAACCAAAGTGTTGATTGGGAGCCATCAACCGAGAAAATTACTGCCAGCGACGGAGTTCTGAAGGGTGA
TGTTACGATGTACCTAAAACTTGAAGGAGGCGGCAATCACAAATGCCAATTCAAGACTACTTACAAGGCG
GCAAAAAAGATTCTTAAAATGCCAGGAAGCCATTACATCAGCCATCGCCTCGTCAGGAAAACCGAAGGCA
ACATTACTGAGCTGGTAGAAGATGCAGTAGCTCATTCCTAAGCGGCCGCGACTCTAGATCATAATCAGCC
ATACCACATTTGTAGAGGTTTTACTTGCTTTAAAAAACCTCCCACACCTCCCCCTGAACCTGAAACATAA
AATGAATGCAATTGTTGTTGTTAACTTGTTTATTGCAGCTTATAATGGTTACAAATAAAGCAATAGCATC
ACAAATTTCACAAATAAAGCATTTTTTTCACTGCATTCTAGTTGTGGTTTGTCCAAACTCATCAATGTAT
CTTAAGGCGTAAATTGTAAGCGTTAATATTTTGTTAAAATTCGCGTTAAATTTTTGTTAAATCAGCTCAT
TTTTTAACCAATAGGCCGAAATCGGCAAAATCCCTTATAAATCAAAAGAATAGACCGAGATAGGGT
[37 nt withheld, positions 1677-1713]
AAAGAACGTGGACTCCAACGTCAAAGG
[49 nt withheld, positions 1741-1789]
T
[91 nt withheld, positions 1791-1881]
G
[124 nt withheld, positions 1883-2006]
CAGGTGGCACTTTTCGGGGAAATGTGCGCGGAACCCCTATTTGTTTATTTTTCTAAATACATTCAAATAT
GTATCCGCTCATGAGACAATAACCCTGATAAATGCTTCAATAATATTGAAAAAGGAAGAGTCCTGAGGCG
GAAAGAACCAGCTGTGGAATGTGTGTCAGTTAGGGTGTGGAAAGTCCCCAGGCTCCCCAGCAGGCAGAAG
TATGCAAAGCATGCATCTCAATTAGTCAGCAACCAGGTGTGGAAAGTCCCCAGGCTCCCCAGCAGGCAGA
AGTATGCAAAGCATGCATCTCAATTAGTCAGCAACCATAGTCCCGCCCCTAACTCCGCCCATCCCGCCCC
TAACTCCGCCCAGTTCCGCCCATTCTCCGCCCCATGGCTGACTAATTTTTTTTATTTATGCAGAGGCCGA
GGCCGCCTCGGCCTCTGAGCTATTCCAGAAGTAGTGAGGAGGCTTTTTTGGAGGCCTAGGCTTTTGCAAA
GATCGATCAAGAGACAGGATGAGGATCGTTTCGCATGATTGAACAAGATGGATTGCACGCAGGTTCTCCG
GCCGCTTGGGTGGAGAGGCTATTCGGCTATGACTGGGCACAACAGACAATCGGCTGCTCTGATGCCGCCG
TGTTCCGGCTGTCAGCGCAGGGGCGCCCGGTTCTTTTTGTCAAGACCGACCTGTCCGGTGCCCTGAATGA
ACTGCAAGACGAGGCAGCGCGGCTATCGTGGCTGGCCACGACGGGCGTTCCTTGCGCAGCTGTGCTCGAC
GTTGTCACTGAAGCGGGAAGGGACTGGCTGCTATTGGGCGAAGTGCCGGGGCAGGATCTCCTGTCATCTC
ACCTTGCTCCTGCCGAGAAAGTATCCATCATGGCTGATGCAATGCGGCGGCTGCATACGCTTGATCCGGC
TACCTGCCCATTCGACCACCAAGCGAAACATCGCATCGAGCGAGCACGTACTCGGATGGAAGCCGGTCTT
GTCGATCAGGATGATCTGGACGAAGAGCATCAGGGGCTCGCGCCAGCCGAACTGTTCGCCAGGCTCAAGG
CGAGCATGCCCGACGGCGAGGATCTCGTCGTGACCCATGGCGATGCCTGCTTGCCGAATATCATGGTGGA
AAATGGCCGCTTTTCTGGATTCATCGACTGTGGCCGGCTGGGTGTGGCGGACCGCTATCAGGACATAGCG
TTGGCTACCCGTGATATTGCTGAAGAGCTTGGCGGCGAATGGGCTGACCGCTTCCTCGTGCTTTACGGTA
TCGCCGCTCCCGATTCGCAGCGCATCGCCTTCTATCGCCTTCTTGACGAGTTCTTCTGAGCGGGACTCTG
GGGTTCGAAATGACCGACCAAGCGACGCCCAACCTGCCATCACGAGATTTCGATTCCACCGCCGCCTTCT
ATGAAAGGTTGGGCTTCGGAATCGTTTTCCGGGACGCCGGCTGGATGATCCTCCAGCGCGGGGATCTCAT
GCTGGAGTTCTTCGCCCACCCTAGGGGGAGGCTAACTGAAACACGGAAGGAGACAATACCGGAAGGAACC
CGCGCTATGACGGCAATAAAAAGACAGAATAAAACGCACGGTGTTGGGTCGTTTGTTCATAAACGCGGGG
TTCGGTCCCAGGGCTGGCACTCTGTCGATACCCCACCGAGACCCCATTGGGGCCAATACGCCCGCGTTTC
TTCCTTTTCCCCACCCCACCCCCCAAGTTCGGGTGAAGGCCCAGGGCTCGCAGCCAACGTCGGGGCGGCA
GGCCCTGCCATAGCCTCAGGTTACTCATATATACTTTAGATTGATTTAAAACTTCATTTTTAATTTAAAA
GGATCTAGGTGAAGATCCTTTTTGATAATCTCATGACCAAAATCCCTTAACGTGAGTTTTCGTTCCACTG
AGCGTCAGACCCCGTAGAAAAGATCAAAGGATCTTCTTGAGATCCTTTTTTTCTGCGCGTAATCTGCTGC
TTGCAAACAAAAAAACCACCGCTACCAGCGGTGGTTTGTTTGCCGGATCAAGAGCTACCAACTCTTTTTC
CGAAGGTAACTGGCTTCAGCAGAGCGCAGATACCAAATACTGTTCTTCTAGTGTAGCCGTAGTTAGGCCA
CCACTTCAAGAACTCTGTAGCACCGCCTACATACCTCGCTCTGCTAATCCTGTTACCAGTGGCTGCTGCC
AGTGGCGATAAGTCGTGTCTTACCGGGTTGGACTCAAGACGATAGTTACCGGATAAGGCGCAGCGGTCGG
GCTGAACGGGGGGTTCGTGCACACAGCCCAGCTTGGAGCGAACGACCTACACCGAACTGAGATACCTACA
GCGTGAGCTATGAGAAAGCGCCACGCTTCCCGAAGGGAGAAAGGCGGACAGGTATCCGGTAAGCGGCAGG
GTCGGAACAGGAGAGCGCACGAGGGAGCTTCCAGGGGGAAACGCCTGGTATCTTTATAGTCCTGTCGGGT
TTCGCCACCTCTGACTTGAGCGTCGATTTTTGTGATGCTCGTCAGGGGGGCGGAGCCTATGGAAAAACGC
CAGCAACGCGGCCTTTTTACGGTTCCTGGCCTTTTGCTGGCCTTTTGCTCACATGTTCTTTCCTGCGTTA
TCCCCTGATTCTGTGGATAACCGTATTACCGCCATGCATTAGTTATTAATAGTAATCAATTACGGGGTCA
TTAGTTCATAGCCCATATATGGAGTTCCG
Features (pLannotate 1.2.2; 15 found; start..end, strand, type, name):
      1..304     +  enhancer       CMV enhancer: human cytomegalovirus immediate early enhancer
    305..508     +  promoter       CMV promoter: human cytomegalovirus (CMV) immediate early promoter
    537..611     +  CDS            COX8 presequence: mitochondrial presequence of human cytochrome c oxidase subunit VIII (Rizutto et al., 1989)
    645..1298    +  CDS            mKO: mKO is a basic (constitutively fluorescent) orange fluorescent protein published in 2004, derived from Verrillofungia concinna. It has low acid sensitivity.
   1317..1400    +  CDS            large T antigen (fragment): large T antigen from SV40 (simian virus 40)
   1423..1544    +  polyA_signal   SV40 poly(A) signal: SV40 polyadenylation signal
   1578..2006    -  rep_origin     f1 ori (sequence partly withheld): f1 bacteriophage origin of replication; arrow indicates direction of (+) strand synthesis
   2033..2137    +  promoter       AmpR promoter: bla
   2139..2496    +  promoter       SV40 promoter: SV40 enhancer and early promoter
   2531..3325    +  CDS            NeoR/KanR: aminoglycoside phosphotransferase from Tn5; aph(3')-II (or nptII); confers resistance to neomycin, kanamycin, and G418 (Geneticin®)
   3346..3498    +  CDS            ble (fragment): BLE_KLEPN - Experimental evidence at protein level: Swiss-Prot protein existence level 1. Binding protein with a strong affinity to the bleomycin family of antibiotics. Binds to CL990; an antimitotic-antibiotic compound. From Klebsiella pneumoniae.
   3557..3604    +  polyA_signal   HSV TK poly(A) signal: herpes simplex virus thymidine kinase polyadenylation signal (Cole and Stacy, 1985)
   3695..3711    -  polyA_signal   bGH poly(A) signal (fragment): bovine growth hormone polyadenylation signal
   3933..4521    +  rep_origin     ori: high-copy-number ColE1/pMB1/pBR322/pUC origin of replication
   4636..4695    +  enhancer       CMV enhancer (fragment): human cytomegalovirus immediate early enhancer
