[The description below was written by a language model from this plasmid's Addgene catalogue record and pLannotate feature annotations shown in this document.]
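Description:
mKO-Mito-7 is a mammalian expression plasmid that targets the orange fluorescent protein mKO to mitochondria. Expression is driven by the human cytomegalovirus immediate-early enhancer and promoter. The open reading frame begins with the mitochondrial presequence of human cytochrome c oxidase subunit VIII (COX8A), followed after a short linker by the mKO coding sequence, so the fluorescent protein sits at the C-terminal side of the targeting signal. The presequence directs import of the fusion into the mitochondrial matrix, labelling the organelle. An SV40 polyadenylation signal terminates the transcript. The short large T antigen fragment annotated just upstream of it is most likely part of that SV40-derived 3′ region rather than a functional element. The record lists excitation and emission maxima of 548 and 561 nm for mKO, a constitutively fluorescent protein derived from the coral Verrillofungia concinna.

The backbone has the layout typical of N1-style fluorescent protein vectors. A single Tn5 NeoR/KanR (aminoglycoside phosphotransferase) gene is preceded by both a bacterial bla promoter and the SV40 enhancer/early promoter and is followed by an HSV TK polyadenylation signal, so it confers kanamycin resistance in E. coli and G418 resistance in mammalian cells for stable line selection. A high-copy ColE1/pUC origin supports bacterial propagation, and an f1 origin is also present. The small ble and bGH poly(A) fragments are probably annotation remnants without function. The sequenced record is 4,695 nt, slightly less than the listed backbone size. The plasmid is used as a mitochondrial localization marker for live-cell or fixed-cell fluorescence imaging, including multicolour experiments with spectrally distinct reporters.
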