Addgene plasmid #57848: mKO-Mito-7
Purpose: Localization: Mitochondria, Excitation: 548, Emission: 561
Depositing lab: Michael Davidson. Depositing organization: Florida State University, Tallahassee. Publication: Fluorescent protein tracking and detection: fluorescent protein structure and color variants. Rizzo MA, Davidson MW, Piston DW. Cold Spring Harb Protoc. 2009 Dec;2009(12):pdb.top63. doi: 10.1101/pdb.top63. PubMed 20150100.
Backbone
  Vector backbone: mKO
  Backbone size w/o insert (bp): 4750
  Vector type: Mammalian Expression
  Selectable markers: Neomycin (select with G418)
Growth in bacteria
  Bacterial resistance: Kanamycin, 50 μg/mL
  Growth temperature: 37°C
  Growth strain: DH5alpha
  Copy number: High Copy
Gene/Insert
  Gene/Insert name: Mito (alt name: NM_004074.2)
  Species: H. sapiens (human)
  Entrez Gene: COX8A (a.k.a. COX, COX8, COX8-2, COX8L, MC4DN15, VIII, VIII-L)
  Promoter: CMV
  Tag / fusion protein: mKO
  Cloning method: Unknown
  Sequencing primers: 5′ CMV-F; 3′ SV40pA-R
Terms and licenses: Academic/Nonprofit Terms; Industry Terms: Not Available to Industry
Depositor comments: . Excitation = 548; Emission = 561
How to cite: mKO-Mito-7 was a gift from Michael Davidson (Addgene plasmid # 57848 ; http://n2t.net/addgene:57848 ; RRID:Addgene_57848)
